Addgene plasmid #157385: pD649-HAsp-LRRTM2-COMP5AP-AviTag-9xHis
Purpose: Mammalian expression of cell-surface protein extracellular domain fused to COMP5AP-AviTag-9xHis. Protein is secreted from cells.
Depositing lab: Chris Garcia. Depositing organization: Stanford University. Publication: A Human IgSF Cell-Surface Interactome Reveals a Complex Network of Protein-Protein Interactions. Wojtowicz WM, Vielmetter J, Fernandes RA, Siepe DH, Eastman CL, Chisholm GB, Cox S, Klock H, Anderson PW, Rue SM, Miller JJ, Glaser SM, Bragstad ML, Vance J, Lam AW, Lesley SA, Zinn K, Garcia KC. Cell. 2020 Aug 20;182(4):1027-1043.e17. doi: 10.1016/j.cell.2020.07.025. PubMed 32822567.
Backbone
  Vector backbone: pD649
  Backbone size w/o insert (bp): 7153
  Vector type: Mammalian Expression
Growth in bacteria
  Bacterial resistance: Ampicillin, 100 μg/mL
  Growth temperature: 37°C
  Growth strain: DH5alpha
  Copy number: High Copy
Gene/Insert
  Gene/Insert name: LRRTM2 (alt name: LRRT2)
  Species: H. sapiens (human)
  Insert size (bp): 1167
  Entrez Gene: LRRTM2
  Promoter: CMV/SP6
  Tag / fusion protein: COMP5AP-AviTag-9xHis (C terminal on backbone)
  Cloning method: Restriction Enzyme; 5′ cloning site GCGGCCGC (not destroyed); 3′ cloning site GGCGCGCC (not destroyed)
  Sequencing primers: 5′ ATTTAGGTGACACTATAG; 3′ CGTCGCACTCCATCACGGTG
Resource information
  A portion of this plasmid was derived from a plasmid made by: synthesis by ThermoFisher
Terms and licenses: Academic/Nonprofit Terms; Industry Terms: Not Available to Industry
Depositor comments: Some plasmids in this collection may have an IS4-like element ISVsa5 family transposase upstream of the CMV promoter.
How to cite: pD649-HAsp-LRRTM2-COMP5AP-AviTag-9xHis was a gift from Chris Garcia (Addgene plasmid # 157385 ; http://n2t.net/addgene:157385 ; RRID:Addgene_157385)
