[The description below was written by a language model from this plasmid's Addgene catalogue record and pLannotate feature annotations shown in this document.]
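Description:
pD649-HAsp-LRRTM2-COMP5AP-AviTag-9xHis is a mammalian expression plasmid built on the pD649 backbone for secreting the extracellular domain of human LRRTM2, a leucine-rich repeat synaptic adhesion protein. It is propagated in E. coli as a high-copy plasmid through a ColE1/pUC-type origin and selected with ampicillin via the β-lactamase gene. A downstream SV40 promoter/EM7 promoter cassette drives a puromycin N-acetyltransferase gene followed by an SV40 polyadenylation signal, which could allow puromycin selection in mammalian cells, although the record does not describe that use. Short annotated fragments of KanR, lacZα, f1 ori and ble appear to be backbone remnants rather than functional parts.

The expression unit consists of the CMV enhancer and promoter, a portion of CMV intron A, and an SP6 promoter just upstream of the coding region. The open reading frame begins with a signal peptide, named HAsp in the construct name but matched by the automated annotation to part of an immunoglobulin heavy chain signal sequence. The LRRTM2 ectodomain follows, cloned between preserved NotI and AscI sites. It is fused at its C terminus to the coiled-coil region of cartilage oligomeric matrix protein, which assembles into pentamers, then to placental alkaline phosphatase, an AviTag for enzymatic biotinylation, and a polyhistidine tag (9xHis by name, annotated as 8xHis). A bGH polyadenylation signal ends the transcript. The resulting secreted, pentamerized, enzymatically detectable protein suits high-avidity binding assays. It belongs to a collection made to map interactions among human cell-surface proteins. The depositor notes that some plasmids in the collection may carry an IS4-like transposase insertion upstream of the CMV promoter; none is annotated here.
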