Features (pLannotate 1.2.2; 24 found; start..end, strand, type, name):
    119..143     -  CDS            KanR (fragment): aminoglycoside phosphotransferase; aph(3')-Ia; confers resistance to kanamycin
    254..842     +  rep_origin     ori: high-copy-number ColE1/pMB1/pBR322/pUC origin of replication
   1067..1084    +  terminator     rrnB T2 terminator (fragment): transcription terminator T2 from the E. coli rrnB gene
   1109..1128    -  CDS            lacZα (fragment): LacZα fragment of β-galactosidase; lacZ fragment
   1584..1600    +  protein_bind   lac operator: The lac repressor binds to the lac operator to inhibit transcription in E. coli. This inhibition can be relieved by adding lactose or isopropyl-β-D-thiogalactopyranoside (IPTG). lac repressor encoded by lacI
   1843..2146    +  enhancer       CMV enhancer: human cytomegalovirus immediate early enhancer
   2147..2350    +  promoter       CMV promoter: human cytomegalovirus (CMV) immediate early promoter
   2486..2529    +  intron         CMV intron (fragment): modified intron A from human cytomegalovirus
   2581..2599    +  promoter       SP6 promoter: promoter for bacteriophage SP6 RNA polymerase
   2603..2640    +  CDS            IgH signal sequence (fragment): signal sequence from the mouse immunoglobulin heavy chain variable region
   2677..3915    +  CDS            LRRTM2 (fragment): LRRT2_HUMAN - Also known as KIAA0416, LRRN2. Experimental evidence at protein level: Swiss-Prot protein existence level 1. Involved in the development and maintenance of excitatory synapse in the vertebrate nervous system. Regulates surface expression of AMPA receptors and instructs the development of functional glutamate release sites. Acts as a ligand for the presynaptic receptors NRXN1-A and NRXN1-B (By similarity). From Homo sapiens (Human).
   4012..4191    +  CDS            Comp (fragment): COMP_RAT - Experimental evidence at protein level: Swiss-Prot protein existence level 1. May play a role in the structural integrity of cartilage via its interaction with other extracellular matrix proteins such as the collagens and fibronectin. Can mediate the interaction of chondrocytes with the cartilage extracellular matrix through interaction with cell surface integrin receptors. Could play a role in the pathogenesis of osteoarthritis. Potent suppressor of apoptosis in both primary chondrocytes and transformed cells. Suppresses apoptosis by blocking the activation of caspase-3 and by indu
   4179..5631    +  CDS            SEAP (fragment): secreted alkaline phosphatase from human placenta The natural enzyme has a C-terminal transmembrane sequence that is replaced by a GPI anchor.
   5656..5697    +  CDS            AviTag™ (fragment): peptide tag that allows for enzymatic biotinylation
   5701..5724    +  CDS            8xHis: 8xHis affinity tag
   5870..5981    +  polyA_signal   bGH poly(A) signal: bovine growth hormone polyadenylation signal
   5982..6090    +  rep_origin     f1 ori (fragment): f1 bacteriophage origin of replication; arrow indicates direction of (+) strand synthesis
   6104..6433    +  promoter       SV40 promoter: SV40 enhancer and early promoter
   6481..6528    +  promoter       EM7 promoter: synthetic bacterial promoter&nbsp
   6547..7146    +  CDS            PuroR (fragment): puromycin N-acetyltransferase; pac from Streptomyces; confers resistance to puromycin
   7156..7281    +  CDS            ble (fragment): BLE_KLEPN - Experimental evidence at protein level: Swiss-Prot protein existence level 1. Binding protein with a strong affinity to the bleomycin family of antibiotics. Binds to CL990; an antimitotic-antibiotic compound. From Klebsiella pneumoniae.
   7276..7397    +  polyA_signal   SV40 poly(A) signal: SV40 polyadenylation signal
   7450..8310    -  CDS            AmpR: β-lactamase; bla; confers resistance to ampicillin, carbenicillin, and related antibiotics
   8313..89      -  promoter       AmpR promoter (fragment) (across the origin): bla
>Addgene plasmid #157385 | pD649-HAsp-LRRTM2-COMP5AP-AviTag-9xHis | addgene full sequence | sequence record 419755 | Addgene NGS Result
TTTCAATATTATTGAAGCATTTATCAGGGTTATTGTCTCATGAGCGGATACATATTTGAATGTATTTAGA
AAAATAAACAAATAGGGGTCAGTGTTACAACCAATTAACCAATTCTGAACATTATCGCGAGCCCATTTAT
ACCTGAATATGGCTCATAACACCCCTTGCTCATGACCAAAATCCCTTAACGTGAGTTACGCGCGCGTCGT
TCCACTGAGCGTCAGACCCCGTAGAAAAGATCAAAGGATCTTCTTGAGATCCTTTTTTTCTGCGCGTAAT
CTGCTGCTTGCAAACAAAAAAACCACCGCTACCAGCGGTGGTTTGTTTGCCGGATCAAGAGCTACCAACT
CTTTTTCCGAAGGTAACTGGCTTCAGCAGAGCGCAGATACCAAATACTGTTCTTCTAGTGTAGCCGTAGT
TAGCCCACCACTTCAAGAACTCTGTAGCACCGCCTACATACCTCGCTCTGCTAATCCTGTTACCAGTGGC
TGCTGCCAGTGGCGATAAGTCGTGTCTTACCGGGTTGGACTCAAGACGATAGTTACCGGATAAGGCGCAG
CGGTCGGGCTGAACGGGGGGTTCGTGCACACAGCCCAGCTTGGAGCGAACGACCTACACCGAACTGAGAT
ACCTACAGCGTGAGCTATGAGAAAGCGCCACGCTTCCCGAAGGGAGAAAGGCGGACAGGTATCCGGTAAG
CGGCAGGGTCGGAACAGGAGAGCGCACGAGGGAGCTTCCAGGGGGAAACGCCTGGTATCTTTATAGTCCT
GTCGGGTTTCGCCACCTCTGACTTGAGCGTCGATTTTTGTGATGCTCGTCAGGGGGGCGGAGCCTATGGA
AAAACGCCAGCAACGCGGCCTTTTTACGGTTCCTGGCCTTTTGCTGGCCTTTTGCTCACATGTTCTTTCC
TGCGTTATCCCCTGATTCTGTGGATAACCGTATTACCGCCTTTGAGTGAGCTGATACCGCTCGCCGCAGC
CGAACGACCGAGCGCAGCGAGTCAGTGAGCGAGGAAGCGGAAGGCGAGAGTAGGGAACTGCCAGGCATCA
AACTAAGCAGAAGGCCCCTGACGGATGGCCTTTTTGCGTTTCTACAAACTCTTTCTGTGTTGTAAAACGA
CGGCCAGTCTTAAGCTCGGGCCCCCTGGGCGGTTCTGATAACGAGTAATCGTTAATCCGCAAATAACGTA
AAAACCCGCTTCGGCGGGTTTTTTTATGGGGGGAGTTTAGGGAAAGAGCATTTGTCAGAATATTTAAGGG
CGCCTGTCACTTTGCTTGATATATGAGAATTATTTAACCTTATAAATGAGAAAAAAGCAACGCACTTTAA
ATAAGATACGTTGCTTTTTCGATTGATGAACACCTATAATTAAACTATTCATCTATTATTTATGATTTTT
TGTATATACAATATTTCTAGTTTGTTAAAGAGAATTAAGAAAATAAATCTCGAAAATAATAAAGGGAAAA
TCAGTTTTTGATATCAAAATTATACATGTCAACGATAATACAAAATATAATACAAACTATAAGATGTTAT
CAGTATTTATTATCATTTAGAATAAATTTTGTGTCGCCCTTAATTGTGAGCGGATAACAATTACGAGCTT
CATGCACAGTGGCGTTGACTCAATATTGGCCATTAGCCATATTATTCATTGGTTATATAGCATAAATCAA
TATTGGCTATTGGCCATTGCATACGTTGTATCTATATCATAATATGTACATTTATATTGGCTCATGTCCA
ATATGACCGCCATGTTGGCATTGATTATTGACTAGTTATTAATAGTAATCAATTACGGGGTCATTAGTTC
ATAGCCCATATATGGAGTTCCGCGTTACATAACTTACGGTAAATGGCCCGCCTGGCTGACCGCCCAACGA
CCCCCGCCCATTGACGTCAATAATGACGTATGTTCCCATAGTAACGCCAATAGGGACTTTCCATTGACGT
CAATGGGTGGAGTATTTACGGTAAACTGCCCACTTGGCAGTACATCAAGTGTATCATATGCCAAGTACGC
CCCCTATTGACGTCAATGACGGTAAATGGCCCGCCTGGCATTATGCCCAGTACATGACCTTATGGGACTT
TCCTACTTGGCAGTACATCTACGTATTAGTCATCGCTATTACCATGGTGATGCGGTTTTGGCAGTACATC
AATGGGCGTGGATAGCGGTTTGACTCACGGGGATTTCCAAGTCTCCACCCCATTGACGTCAATGGGAGTT
TGTTTTGGCACCAAAATCAACGGGACTTTCCAAAATGTCGTAACAACTCCGCCCCATTGACGCAAATGGG
CGGTAGGCGTGTACGGTGGGAGGTCTATATAAGCAGAGCTCGTTTAGTGAACCGTCAGATCGCCTGGAGA
CGCCATCCACGCTGTTTTGACCTCCATAGAAGACACCGGGACCGATCCAGCCTCCGCGGCCGGGAACGGT
GCATTGGAACGCGGATTCCCCGTGCCAAGAGTGACGTAAGTACCGCCTATAGAGTCTATAGGCCCACCCC
CTTGGCTTCGTTAGAACGCGGCTACAATTAATACATAACCTTATGTATCATACACATACGATTTAGGTGA
CACTATAGAATAACATCCACTTTGCCTTTCTCTCCACAGGTGTCCACTCCCAGGTCCAACTGCACCTCGG
TTCTATCGAAAACGCGCCTGCTAGCGCCACCATGAAGACCATCATTGCCCTGAGCTACATCTTCTGCCTG
GTGTTCGCTGCGGCCGCCTGTCCTCCTAAGTGTAGATGCGAGAAGCTGCTGTTCTACTGCGACAGCCAGG
GCTTCCACAGCGTGCCAAATGCCACAGATAAGGGCAGCCTGGGCCTGAGCCTGAGACACAATCACATCAC
CGAGCTGGAACGGGACCAGTTCGCCAGCTTTAGCCAGCTGACATGGCTGCACCTGGACCACAACCAGATC
AGCACCGTGAAAGAGGACGCCTTCCAGGGCCTGTACAAGCTGAAAGAGCTGATCCTGAGCAGCAACAAGA
TCTTCTACCTGCCGAACACCACCTTCACACAGCTGATCAACCTGCAGAACCTGGACCTGAGCTTCAACCA
GCTGTCCTCTCTGCACCCCGAGCTGTTTTACGGCCTGAGAAAGCTGCAGACACTGCACCTGAGAAGCAAC
TCCCTGCGGACAATTCCCGTGCGGCTGTTCTGGGATTGCCGCAGCCTGGAATTCCTGGATCTGAGCACCA
ACCGGCTGAGAAGCCTGGCCAGAAATGGCTTTGCCGGCCTGATCAAGCTGCGCGAGCTGCACCTCGAGCA
TAATCAGCTGACCAAGATCAACTTCGCCCACTTCCTGAGACTGAGCAGCCTGCACACCCTGTTTCTGCAG
TGGAACAAGATCAGCAACCTGACCTGCGGCATGGAATGGACCTGGGGCACACTGGAAAAGCTGGACCTCA
CCGGCAACGAGATCAAGGCCATCGACCTGACCGTGTTCGAGACAATGCCCAACCTGAAGATCCTGCTGAT
GGACAACAACAAGCTCAACAGCCTGGACAGCAAGATCCTGAACAGCCTGAGATCCCTGACCACCGTGGGC
CTGTCTGGAAATCTGTGGGAGTGCAGCGCCAGAATCTGTGCCCTGGCTTCTTGGCTGGGCAGCTTCCAAG
GCAGATGGGAGCACAGCATCCTGTGTCACAGCCCCGATCACACCCAGGGCGAAGATATTCTGGATGCCGT
GCATGGCTTCCAGCTGTGCTGGAATCTGTCCACCACCGTGACCGTGATGGCCACCACCTACAGAGATCCC
ACCACCGAGTACACCAAGCGGATCAGCAGCAGCTCTTACCACGTGGGCGACAAAGAGATCCCCACAACAG
CCGGAATCGCCGTGACCACAGAGGAACACTTCCCCGAGCCTGACAACGCCATCTTCACCCAGCGAGGCGC
GCCGGAAGATCAAGTTGATCCAAGATTGATTGATGGCAAGGGCGGATCTCTGGAGGTGCTGTTCCAGGGA
CCAGGCGGAAGCGGCAATCCCGGCGGCGATCTGGCCCCCCAGATGCTGCGCGAGCTGCAGGAGACCAATG
CCGCCCTGCAGGACGTGCGCGAGCTGCTGCGCCACCGCGTGAAGGAGATCACCTTCCTGAAGAACACCGT
GATGGAGTGCGACGCCTGCGGTATGCAGCCCTCTAGAGGCTCCGGCTCCATCATCCCAGTTGAGGAGGAG
AACCCGGACTTCTGGAACCGCGAGGCAGCCGAGGCCCTGGGTGCCGCCAAGAAGCTGCAGCCTGCACAGA
CAGCCGCCAAGAACCTCATCATCTTCCTGGGCGATGGGATGGGGGTGTCTACGGTGACAGCTGCCAGGAT
CCTAAAAGGGCAGAAGAAGGACAAACTGGGGCCTGAGATACCCCTGGCCATGGACCGCTTCCCATATGTG
GCTCTGTCCAAGACATACAATGTAGACAAACATGTGCCAGACAGTGGAGCCACAGCCACGGCCTACCTGT
GCGGGGTCAAGGGCAACTTCCAGACCATTGGCTTGAGTGCAGCCGCCCGCTTTAACCAGTGCAACACGAC
ACGCGGCAACGAGGTCATCTCCGTGATGAATCGGGCCAAGAAAGCAGGGAAGTCAGTGGGAGTGGTAACC
ACCACACGAGTGCAGCACGCCTCGCCAGCCGGCACCTACGCCCACACGGTGAACCGCAACTGGTACTCGG
ACGCCGACGTGCCTGCCTCGGCCCGCCAGGAGGGGTGCCAGGACATCGCTACGCAGCTCATCTCCAACAT
GGACATTGACGTGATCCTAGGTGGAGGCCGAAAGTACATGTTTCGCATGGGAACCCCAGACCCTGAGTAC
CCAGATGACTACAGCCAAGGTGGGACCAGGCTGGACGGGAAGAATCTGGTGCAGGAATGGCTGGCGAAGC
GCCAGGGTGCCCGGTATGTGTGGAACCGCACTGAGCTCATGCAGGCTTCCCTGGACCCGTCTGTGACCCA
TCTCATGGGTCTCTTTGAGCCTGGAGACATGAAATACGAGATCCACCGAGACTCCACACTGGACCCCTCC
CTGATGGAGATGACAGAGGCTGCCCTGCGCCTGCTGAGCAGGAACCCCCGCGGCTTCTTCCTCTTCGTGG
AGGGTGGTCGCATCGACCATGGTCATCATGAAAGCAGGGCTTACCGGGCACTGACTGAGACGATCATGTT
CGACGACGCCATTGAGAGGGCGGGCCAGCTCACCAGCGAGGAGGACACGCTGAGCCTCGTCACTGCCGAC
CACTCCCACGTCTTCTCCTTCGGAGGCTACCCCCTGCGAGGGAGCTCCATCTTCGGGCTGGCCCCTGGCA
AGGCCCGGGACAGGAAGGCCTACACGGTCCTCCTATACGGAAACGGTCCAGGCTATGTGCTCAAGGACGG
CGCCCGGCCGGATGTTACCGAGAGCGAGAGCGGGAGCCCCGAGTATCGGCAGCAGTCAGCAGTGCCCCTG
GACGAAGAGACCCACGCAGGCGAGGACGTGGCGGTGTTCGCGCGCGGCCCGCAGGCGCACCTGGTTCACG
GCGTGCAGGAGCAGACCTTCATAGCGCACGTCATGGCCTTCGCCGCCTGCCTGGAGCCCTACACCGCCTG
CGACCTGGCGCCCCCCGCCGGCACCACCGACGCCGCGCACCCGGGTGGCGGAGGACTGAACGACATCTTC
GAGGCTCAGAAAATCGAATGGCACGAACATCACCATCACCATCACCATCACCATTAAGGCCGGCCTGTAG
TCACTGGCACAACGCGTTACCCGGTAAGCCAATCGGGTATACACGGTCGTCATACTGCAGACAGGGTTCT
TCTACTTTGCAAGATAGTCTTGAGTAGTAAAATAAATAGATAGAGAAAATCAGCCTCGACTGTGCCTTCT
AGTTGCCAGCCATCTGTTGTTTGCCCCTCCCCCGTGCCTTCCTTGACCCTGGAAGGTGCCACTCCCACTG
TCCTTTCCTAATAAAATGAGGAAATTGCATCACAACACTCAACCCTATCTCGGTCTATTCTTTTGATTTA
TAAGGGATTTTGCCGATTTCGGCCTATTGGTTAAAAAATGAGCTGATTTAACAAAAATTTAACGCGAATT
AATTCTGTGGAATGTGTGTCAGTTAGGGTGTGGAAAGTCCCCAGGCTCCCCAGCAGGCAGAAGTATGCAA
AGCATGCATCTCAATTAGTCAGCAACCAGGTGTGGAAAGTCCCCAGGCTCCCCAGCAGGCAGAAGTATGC
AAAGCATGCATCTCAATTAGTCAGCAACCATAGTCCCGCCCCTAACTCCGCCCATCCCGCCCCTAACTCC
GCCCAGTTCCGCCCATTCTCCGCCCCATGGCTGACTAATTTTTTTTATTTATGCAGAGGCCGAGGCCGCC
TCTGCCTCTGAGCTATTCCAGAAGTAGTGAGGAGGCTTTTTTGGAGGCCTAGGCTTTTGCAAAAAGCTCC
CGGGAGCTTGTATATCCATTTTCGGATCTGATCAGCACGTGTTGACAATTAATCATCGGCATAGTATATC
GGCATAGTATAATACGACAAGGTGAGGAACTAAACCATGACCGAGTACAAGCCCACGGTGCGCCTCGCCA
CCCGCGACGACGTCCCCAGGGCCGTACGCACCCTCGCCGCCGCGTTCGCCGACTACCCCGCCACGCGCCA
CACCGTCGATCCGGACCGCCACATCGAGCGGGTCACCGAGCTGCAAGAACTCTTCCTCACGCGCGTCGGG
CTCGACATCGGCAAGGTGTGGGTCGCGGACGACGGCGCCGCGGTGGCGGTCTGGACCACGCCGGAGAGCG
TCGAAGCGGGGGCGGTGTTCGCCGAGATCGGCCCGCGCATGGCCGAGTTGAGCGGTTCCCGGCTGGCCGC
GCAGCAACAGATGGAAGGCCTCCTGGCGCCGCACCGGCCCAAGGAGCCCGCGTGGTTCCTGGCCACCGTC
GGCGTCTCGCCCGACCACCAGGGCAAGGGTCTGGGCAGCGCCGTCGTGCTCCCCGGAGTGGAGGCGGCCG
AGCGCGCCGGGGTGCCCGCCTTCCTGGAGACATCCGCGCCCCGCAACCTCCCCTTCTACGAGCGGCTCGG
CTTCACCGTCACCGCCGACGTCGAGGTGCCCGAAGGACCGCGCACCTGGTGCATGACCCGCAAGCCCGGT
GCCTGACACGTGCTACGAGATTTCGATTCCACCGCCGCCTTCTATGAAAGGTTGGGCTTCGGAATCGTTT
TCCGGGACGCCGGCTGGATGATCCTCCAGCGCGGGGATCTCATGCTGGAGTTCTTCGCCCACCCCAACTT
GTTTATTGCAGCTTATAATGGTTACAAATAAAGCAATAGCATCACAAATTTCACAAATAAAGCATTTTTT
TCACTGCATTCTAGTTGTGGTTTGTCCAAACTCATCAATGTATCTTATCATGTCTGTATACCGTCGACCT
CTAGCTAGAGCTTGGCGTAATCATGGTCATTACCAATGCTTAATCAGTGAGGCACCTATCTCAGCGATCT
GTCTATTTCGTTCATCCATAGTTGCCTGACTCCCCGTCGTGTAGATAACTACGATACGGGAGGGCTTACC
ATCTGGCCCCAGCGCTGCGATGATACCGCGAGAACCACGCTCACCGGCTCCGGATTTATCAGCAATAAAC
CAGCCAGCCGGAAGGGCCGAGCGCAGAAGTGGTCCTGCAACTTTATCCGCCTCCATCCAGTCTATTAATT
GTTGCCGGGAAGCTAGAGTAAGTAGTTCGCCAGTTAATAGTTTGCGCAACGTTGTTGCCATCGCTACAGG
CATCGTGGTGTCACGCTCGTCGTTTGGTATGGCTTCATTCAGCTCCGGTTCCCAACGATCAAGGCGAGTT
ACATGATCCCCCATGTTGTGCAAAAAAGCGGTTAGCTCCTTCGGTCCTCCGATCGTTGTCAGAAGTAAGT
TGGCCGCAGTGTTATCACTCATGGTTATGGCAGCACTGCATAATTCTCTTACTGTCATGCCATCCGTAAG
ATGCTTTTCTGTGACTGGTGAGTACTCAACCAAGTCATTCTGAGAATAGTGTATGCGGCGACCGAGTTGC
TCTTGCCCGGCGTCAATACGGGATAATACCGCGCCACATAGCAGAACTTTAAAAGTGCTCATCATTGGAA
AACGTTCTTCGGGGCGAAAACTCTCAAGGATCTTACCGCTGTTGAGATCCAGTTCGATGTAACCCACTCG
TGCACCCAACTGATCTTCAGCATCTTTTACTTTCACCAGCGTTTCTGGGTGAGCAAAAACAGGAAGGCAA
AATGCCGCAAAAAAGGGAATAAGGGCGACACGGAAATGTTGAATACTCATATTCTTCCTT
