>Addgene plasmid #157385 | pD649-HAsp-LRRTM2-COMP5AP-AviTag-9xHis | depositor partial sequence | sequence record 303880 | insert (extracellular domain)
TGTCCTCCTAAGTGTAGATGCGAGAAGCTGCTGTTCTACTGCGACAGCCAGGGCTTCCACAGCGTGCCAA
ATGCCACAGATAAGGGCAGCCTGGGCCTGAGCCTGAGACACAATCACATCACCGAGCTGGAACGGGACCA
GTTCGCCAGCTTTAGCCAGCTGACATGGCTGCACCTGGACCACAACCAGATCAGCACCGTGAAAGAGGAC
GCCTTCCAGGGCCTGTACAAGCTGAAAGAGCTGATCCTGAGCAGCAACAAGATCTTCTACCTGCCGAACA
CCACCTTCACACAGCTGATCAACCTGCAGAACCTGGACCTGAGCTTCAACCAGCTGTCCTCTCTGCACCC
CGAGCTGTTTTACGGCCTGAGAAAGCTGCAGACACTGCACCTGAGAAGCAACTCCCTGCGGACAATTCCC
GTGCGGCTGTTCTGGGATTGCCGCAGCCTGGAATTCCTGGATCTGAGCACCAACCGGCTGAGAAGCCTGG
CCAGAAATGGCTTTGCCGGCCTGATCAAGCTGCGCGAGCTGCACCTCGAGCATAATCAGCTGACCAAGAT
CAACTTCGCCCACTTCCTGAGACTGAGCAGCCTGCACACCCTGTTTCTGCAGTGGAACAAGATCAGCAAC
CTGACCTGCGGCATGGAATGGACCTGGGGCACACTGGAAAAGCTGGACCTCACCGGCAACGAGATCAAGG
CCATCGACCTGACCGTGTTCGAGACAATGCCCAACCTGAAGATCCTGCTGATGGACAACAACAAGCTCAA
CAGCCTGGACAGCAAGATCCTGAACAGCCTGAGATCCCTGACCACCGTGGGCCTGTCTGGAAATCTGTGG
GAGTGCAGCGCCAGAATCTGTGCCCTGGCTTCTTGGCTGGGCAGCTTCCAAGGCAGATGGGAGCACAGCA
TCCTGTGTCACAGCCCCGATCACACCCAGGGCGAAGATATTCTGGATGCCGTGCATGGCTTCCAGCTGTG
CTGGAATCTGTCCACCACCGTGACCGTGATGGCCACCACCTACAGAGATCCCACCACCGAGTACACCAAG
CGGATCAGCAGCAGCTCTTACCACGTGGGCGACAAAGAGATCCCCACAACAGCCGGAATCGCCGTGACCA
CAGAGGAACACTTCCCCGAGCCTGACAACGCCATCTTCACCCAGCGA
